Addgene plasmid #49631: pTH-NG(T)-Fok1
Purpose: (Empty Backbone) Destination vector for TALEN with TALEColor Backbone
Depositing lab: Thoru Pederson. Depositing organization: University of Massachusetts, Worcester. Publication: Visualization of repetitive DNA sequences in human chromosomes with transcription activator-like effectors. Ma H, Reyes-Gutierrez P, Pederson T. Proc Natl Acad Sci U S A. 2013 Dec 9. 10.1073/pnas.1319097110 PubMed 24324157.
Backbone
  Vector backbone: pcDNA4/TO
  Backbone manufacturer: Invitrogen
  Backbone size (bp): 5500
  Vector type: Mammalian Expression, TALEN
  Promoter: CMV
  Selectable markers: Hygromycin
Growth in bacteria
  Bacterial resistance: Chloramphenicol and Ampicillin, 25 & 100 μg/mL
  Growth temperature: 37°C
  Growth strain: ccdB Survival
  Copy number: High Copy
Gene/Insert
  Cloning method: Restriction Enzyme
Terms and licenses: Academic/Nonprofit Terms; Industry Terms: Not Available to Industry
Depositor comments: This destination vector for TALEs is compatible with the Zhang Lab TALE Toolbox.
How to cite: pTH-NG(T)-Fok1 was a gift from Thoru Pederson (Addgene plasmid # 49631 ; http://n2t.net/addgene:49631 ; RRID:Addgene_49631)
