[The description below was written by a language model from this plasmid's Addgene catalogue record and pLannotate feature annotations shown in this document.]
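Description:
pTH-NG(T)-Fok1 is an empty mammalian expression destination vector for assembling TALE nucleases, built on the pcDNA4/TO backbone and using the TALEColor scaffold. The depositor notes that it is compatible with a widely used TALE assembly toolbox. Expression is driven by the CMV enhancer and immediate-early promoter. Short tet operator-like fragments lie immediately downstream, consistent with the tetracycline-regulatable CMV/TO design of the parent backbone, which allows repression in cells expressing Tet repressor. The transcription unit ends at a bGH polyadenylation signal.

The open reading frame begins with a TALE N-terminal segment (annotated by homology to Xanthomonas AvrXa10). This is followed by a bacterial stuffer cassette carrying a chloramphenicol acetyltransferase gene and the ccdB toxin, then a TALE C-terminal segment (annotated as an AvrBs3 fragment) that runs into a fragment of the FokI endonuclease gene. Custom TALE repeat arrays are cloned by restriction enzyme in place of the CmR/ccdB stuffer. Losing ccdB counterselects against unmodified vector in ordinary E. coli strains, which is why the empty plasmid must be kept in a ccdB-tolerant strain. The name suggests that the final half-repeat is fixed as NG, specifying thymine, although the record does not state this explicitly.

The plasmid replicates in bacteria from a high-copy ColE1/pUC origin and is selected with ampicillin plus chloramphenicol; an f1 origin is also present. For stable selection in mammalian cells, an SV40 promoter drives a hygromycin resistance gene with an SV40 poly(A) signal. A residual bleomycin-resistance fragment next to it suggests that hygromycin resistance replaced the backbone's original marker. The sequence record is 8,486 nt.
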