Features (pLannotate 1.2.2; 28 found; start..end, strand, type, name):
     27..79      -  misc_feature   bom (fragment): basis of mobility region from pBR322
    234..613     +  enhancer       CMV enhancer: human cytomegalovirus immediate early enhancer
    614..817     +  promoter       CMV promoter: human cytomegalovirus (CMV) immediate early promoter
    819..838     +  promoter       PLtetO-1 promoter (fragment): modified phage lambda PL promoter with tet operator sites (Lutz and Bujard, 1997)
    840..859     +  promoter       PLtetO-1 promoter (fragment): modified phage lambda PL promoter with tet operator sites (Lutz and Bujard, 1997)
    867..900     +  promoter       TRE3GV promoter (fragment): 3rd-generation Tet-responsive promoter that can be activated by binding of Tet-On® 3G, optimized for retroviral and lentiviral vectors
   1076..1543    +  CDS            avrXa10 (fragment): AVX10_XANOO - Experimental evidence at protein level: Swiss-Prot protein existence level 1. Avirulence protein. Induces the hypersensitive response (HR)in rice plants carrying the resistance gene Xa10. Activity depends on the presence of the core repeat domains; replacement with repeat domains from other proteins (AvrBs3 of X.euvesicatoria (AC P14727) or AvrXa7 of this organism) does not elicit the HR. Probably acts as a transcription factor in its host plant (rice) to induce plant resistance or disease. From Xanthomonas oryzae pv. oryzae.
   1574..1604    +  promoter       lac UV5 promoter: E. coli lac promoter with an "up" mutation
   1628..1657    +  promoter       cat promoter (fragment): promoter of the E. coli cat gene encoding chloramphenicol acetyltransferase
   1658..2317    +  CDS            CmR: chloramphenicol acetyltransferase; cat; confers resistance to chloramphenicol
   2496..2654    +  CDS            ccdA (fragment): CCDA_ECO57 - Also known as H, letA. Experimental evidence at protein level: Swiss-Prot protein existence level 1. Antitoxin component of a type II toxin-antitoxin (TA) system which inhibits the post-segregational killing (PSK) of plasmid-free cells, also referred to as a plasmid addiction system. Binds to and blocks the activity of CcdB; will also remove bound CcdB protein from the CcdB-GyrA complex by forming a CcdA-CcdB complex, a process termed rejuvenation. Functions as a transcriptional corepressor for the ccdAB operon, repression also requires CcdB (By similarity). From Escherichia coli
   2659..2961    +  CDS            ccdB: CCDB_ECOLI - Also known as G, letB, letD. Experimental evidence at protein level: Swiss-Prot protein existence level 1. Toxic component of a type II toxin-antitoxin (TA) system, functioning in plasmid maintainence. Responsible for the post- segregational killing (PSK) of plasmid-free cells, also referred to as a plasmid addiction system. Half-life of over 2 hours. Cell killing by CcdB is accompanied by filamentation, defects in chromosome and plasmid segregation, defects in cell division, formation of anucleate cells, decreased DNA synthesis and plasmid loss. Interferes with the activity of DN
   3073..3261    +  CDS            avrBs3 (fragment): AVRB3_XANEU - Experimental evidence at protein level: Swiss-Prot protein existence level 1. Avirulence protein. Acts as a transcription factor in C.annuum plants. In susceptible plants lacking the Bs3 resistance gene induces expression of a number of genes, including genes homologous to a family of auxin-induced genes, alpha-expansin genes, pectate lyase, anthocyanidin glucoside rhamnosyl transferase and at least one transcription factor, UPA20. Their expression leads to plant hypertrophy in mesophyll cells, probably mainly mediated by UPA20 (PubMed:17962565). In resistant plants induces the h
   3268..3870    +  CDS            fokIR (fragment): T2F1_PLAOK - Also known as rfoKI. Experimental evidence at protein level: Swiss-Prot protein existence level 1. Recognizes the double-stranded sequence 5'-GGATG-3'/3'-CATCC- 5' and cleaves respectively 14 bases after G-1 and 13 bases before C-1. From Planomicrobium okeanokoites (Planococcus okeanokoites) (Flavobacterium okeanokoites).
   3917..4141    +  polyA_signal   bGH poly(A) signal: bovine growth hormone polyadenylation signal
   4145..4166    +  promoter       SV40 promoter (fragment): SV40 enhancer and early promoter
   4187..4615    +  rep_origin     f1 ori (sequence partly withheld): f1 bacteriophage origin of replication; arrow indicates direction of (+) strand synthesis
   4629..4958    +  promoter       SV40 promoter: SV40 enhancer and early promoter
   5007..6032    +  CDS            HygR: aminoglycoside phosphotransferase from E. coli; aph(4)-Ia; confers resistance to hygromycin
   6042..6167    +  CDS            ble (fragment): BLE_KLEPN - Experimental evidence at protein level: Swiss-Prot protein existence level 1. Binding protein with a strong affinity to the bleomycin family of antibiotics. Binds to CL990; an antimitotic-antibiotic compound. From Klebsiella pneumoniae.
   6162..6283    +  polyA_signal   SV40 poly(A) signal: SV40 polyadenylation signal
   6356..6372    -  protein_bind   lac operator: The lac repressor binds to the lac operator to inhibit transcription in E. coli. This inhibition can be relieved by adding lactose or isopropyl-β-D-thiogalactopyranoside (IPTG). lac repressor encoded by lacI
   6380..6410    -  promoter       lac promoter: promoter for the E. coli lac operon
   6425..6446    -  protein_bind   CAP binding site: CAP binding activates transcription in the presence of cAMP. E. coli catabolite activator protein
   6459..6551    -  CDS            lacI (fragment): lac repressor; lacI; The lac repressor binds to the lac operator to inhibit transcription in E. coli. This inhibition can be relieved by adding lactose or isopropyl-β-D-thiogalactopyranoside (IPTG).
   6734..7319    -  rep_origin     ori: high-copy-number ColE1/pMB1/pBR322/pUC origin of replication
   7490..8350    -  CDS            AmpR: β-lactamase; bla; confers resistance to ampicillin, carbenicillin, and related antibiotics
   8351..8455    -  promoter       AmpR promoter: bla
>Addgene plasmid #49631 | pTH-NG(T)-Fok1 | depositor full sequence | sequence record 74767 | pTH-NG(T)-Fok1 sequence 8486 bps
ACGGATCGGGAGATCTCCCGATCCCCTATGGTGCACTCTCAGTACAATCTGCTCTGATGCCGCATAGTTA
AGCCAGTATCTGCTCCCTGCTTGTGTGTTGGAGGTCGCTGAGTAGTGCGCGAGCAAAATTTAAGCTACAA
CAAGGCAAGGCTTGACCGACAATTCCATGAAGAATCTGCTTAGGGTTAGGCGTTTTGCGCTGCTTCGCGA
TGTACGGGCCAGATATACGCGTTGACATTGATTATTGACTAGTTATTAATAGTAATCAATTACGGGGTCA
TTAGTTCATAGCCCATATATGGAGTTCCGCGTTACATAACTTACGGTAAATGGCCCGCCTGGCTGACCGC
CCAACGACCCCCGCCCATTGACGTCAATAATGACGTATGTTCCCATAGTAACGCCAATAGGGACTTTCCA
TTGACGTCAATGGGTGGAGTATTTACGGTAAACTGCCCACTTGGCAGTACATCAAGTGTATCATATGCCA
AGTACGCCCCCTATTGACGTCAATGACGGTAAATGGCCCGCCTGGCATTATGCCCAGTACATGACCTTAT
GGGACTTTCCTACTTGGCAGTACATCTACGTATTAGTCATCGCTATTACCATGGTGATGCGGTTTTGGCA
GTACATCAATGGGCGTGGATAGCGGTTTGACTCACGGGGATTTCCAAGTCTCCACCCCATTGACGTCAAT
GGGAGTTTGTTTTGGCACCAAAATCAACGGGACTTTCCAAAATGTCGTAACAACTCCGCCCCATTGACGC
AAATGGGCGGTAGGCGTGTACGGTGGGAGGTCTATATAAGCAGAGCTCTCCCTATCAGTGATAGAGATCT
CCCTATCAGTGATAGAGATCGTCGACGAGCTCGTTTAGTGAACCGTCAGATCGCCTGGAGACGCCATCCA
CGCTGTTTTGACCTCCATAGAAGACACCGGGACCGATCCAGCCTGGCGCGCCGGTTCTGGATCCGGTTCT
CAATTGGGTTCTACCGGTTAGGGGCCACCATGGACTATAAGGACCACGACGGAGACTACAAGGATCATGA
TATTGATTACAAAGACGATGACGATAAGATGGCCCCAAAGAAGAAGCGGAAGGTCGGTATCCACGGAGTC
CCAGCAGCCGTAGATTTGAGAACTTTGGGATATTCACAGCAGCAGCAGGAAAAGATCAAGCCCAAAGTGA
GGTCGACAGTCGCGCAGCATCACGAAGCGCTGGTGGGTCATGGGTTTACACATGCCCACATCGTAGCCTT
GTCGCAGCACCCTGCAGCCCTTGGCACGGTCGCCGTCAAGTACCAGGACATGATTGCGGCGTTGCCGGAA
GCCACACATGAGGCGATCGTCGGTGTGGGGAAACAGTGGAGCGGAGCCCGAGCGCTTGAGGCCCTGTTGA
CGGTCGCGGGAGAGCTGAGAGGGCCTCCCCTTCAGCTGGACACGGGCCAGTTGCTGAAGATCGCGAAGCG
GGGAGGAGTCACGGCGGTCGAGGCGGTGCACGCGTGGCGCAATGCGCTCACGGGAGCACCCCTCAACCTG
ACAGAGACCGCGGCCGCATTAGGCACCCCAGGCTTTACACTTTATGCTTCCGGCTCGTATAATGTGTGGA
TTTTGAGTTAGGATCCGTCGAGATTTTCAGGAGCTAAGGAAGCTAAAATGGAGAAAAAAATCACTGGATA
TACCACCGTTGATATATCCCAATGGCATCGTAAAGAACATTTTGAGGCATTTCAGTCAGTTGCTCAATGT
ACCTATAACCAGACCGTTCAGCTGGATATTACGGCCTTTTTAAAGACCGTAAAGAAAAATAAGCACAAGT
TTTATCCGGCCTTTATTCACATTCTTGCCCGCCTGATGAATGCTCATCCGGAATTCCGTATGGCAATGAA
AGACGGTGAGCTGGTGATATGGGATAGTGTTCACCCTTGTTACACCGTTTTCCATGAGCAAACTGAAACG
TTTTCATCGCTCTGGAGTGAATACCACGACGATTTCCGGCAGTTTCTACACATATATTCGCAAGATGTGG
CGTGTTACGGTGAAAACCTGGCCTATTTCCCTAAAGGGTTTATTGAGAATATGTTTTTCGTCTCAGCCAA
TCCCTGGGTGAGTTTCACCAGTTTTGATTTAAACGTGGCCAATATGGACAACTTCTTCGCCCCCGTTTTC
ACCATGGGCAAATATTATACGCAAGGCGACAAGGTGCTGATGCCGCTGGCGATTCAGGTTCATCATGCCG
TTTGTGATGGCTTCCATGTCGGCAGAATGCTTAATGAATTACAACAGTACTGCGATGAGTGGCAGGGCGG
GGCGTAAAGATCTGGATCCGGCTTACTAAAAGCCAGATAACAGTATGCGTATTTGCGCGCTGATTTTTGC
GGTATAAGAATATATACTGATATGTATACCCGAAGTATGTCAAAAAGAGGTATGCTATGAAGCAGCGTAT
TACAGTGACAGTTGACAGCGACAGCTATCAGTTGCTCAAGGCATATATGATGTCAATATCTCCGGTCTGG
TAAGCACAACCATGCAGAATGAAGCCCGTCGTCTGCGTGCCGAACGCTGGAAAGCGGAAAATCAGGAAGG
GATGGCTGAGGTCGCCCGGTTTATTGAAATGAACGGCTCTTTTGCTGACGAGAACAGGGGCTGGTGAAAT
GCAGTTTAAGGTTTACACCTATAAAAGAGAGAGCCGTTATCGTCTGTTTGTGGATGTACAGAGTGATATT
ATTGACACGCCCGGGCGACGGATGGTGATCCCCCTGGCCAGTGCACGTCTGCTGTCAGATAAAGTCTCCC
GTGAACTTTACCCGGTGGTGCATATCGGGGATGAAAGCTGGCGCATGATGACCACCGATATGGCCAGTGT
GCCGGTCTCCGTTATCGGGGAAGAAGTGGCTGATCTCAGCCACCGCGAAAATGACATCAAAAACGCCATT
AACCTGATGTTCTGGGGAATATAAATGTCAGGCTCCCTTATACACAGCCAGTCTGCAGGTCGACGGTCTC
GACTCACGCCTGAGCAGGTAGTGGCTATTGCATCCAACGGAGGGGGCAGACCCGCACTGGAGTCAATCGT
GGCCCAGCTTTCGAGGCCGGACCCCGCGCTGGCCGCACTCACTAATGATCATCTTGTAGCGCTGGCCTGC
CTCGGCGGACGACCCGCCTTGGATGCGGTGAAGAAGGGGCTCCCGCACGCGCCTGCATTGATTAAGCGGA
CCAACAGAAGGATTCCCGAGAGGACATCACATCGAGTGGCAGGCCTGCAGGGAAGTGGTTCCCAACTCGT
GAAGAGTGAACTTGAGGAGAAAAAGTCGGAGCTGCGGCACAAATTGAAATACGTACCGCATGAATACATC
GAACTTATCGAAATTGCTAGGAACTCGACTCAAGACAGAATCCTTGAGATGAAGGTAATGGAGTTCTTTA
TGAAGGTTTATGGATACCGAGGGAAGCATCTCGGTGGATCACGAAAACCCGACGGAGCAATCTATACGGT
GGGGAGCCCGATTGATTACGGAGTGATCGTCGACACGAAAGCCTACAGCGGTGGGTACAATCTTCCCATC
GGGCAGGCAGATGAGATGCAACGTTATGTCGAAGAAAATCAGACCAGGAACAAACACATCAATCCAAATG
AGTGGTGGAAAGTGTATCCTTCATCAGTGACCGAGTTTAAGTTTTTGTTTGTCTCTGGGCATTTCAAAGG
CAACTATAAGGCCCAGCTCACACGGTTGAATCACATTACGAACTGCAATGGTGCGGTTTTGTCCGTAGAG
GAACTGCTCATTGGTGGAGAAATGATCAAAGCGGGAACTCTGACACTGGAAGAAGTCAGACGCAAGTTTA
ACAATGGCGAGATCAATTTCCGCTCATAATCTAGAGGGCCCGTTTAAACCCGCTGATCAGCCTCGACTGT
GCCTTCTAGTTGCCAGCCATCTGTTGTTTGCCCCTCCCCCGTGCCTTCCTTGACCCTGGAAGGTGCCACT
CCCACTGTCCTTTCCTAATAAAATGAGGAAATTGCATCGCATTGTCTGAGTAGGTGTCATTCTATTCTGG
GGGGTGGGGTGGGGCAGGACAGCAAGGGGGAGGATTGGGAAGACAATAGCAGGCATGCTGGGGATGCGGT
GGGCTCTATGGCTTCTGAGGCGGAAAGAACCAGCTGGGGCTCTAGGGGGTATCCCC
[124 nt withheld, positions 4187-4310]
C
[91 nt withheld, positions 4312-4402]
A
[49 nt withheld, positions 4404-4452]
CCTTTGACGTTGGAGTCCACGTTCTTT
[37 nt withheld, positions 4480-4516]
ACCCTATCTCGGTCTATTCTTTTGATTTATAAGGGATTTTGCCGATTTCGGCCTATTGGTTAAAAAATGA
GCTGATTTAACAAAAATTTAACGCGAATTAATTCTGTGGAATGTGTGTCAGTTAGGGTGTGGAAAGTCCC
CAGGCTCCCCAGCAGGCAGAAGTATGCAAAGCATGCATCTCAATTAGTCAGCAACCAGGTGTGGAAAGTC
CCCAGGCTCCCCAGCAGGCAGAAGTATGCAAAGCATGCATCTCAATTAGTCAGCAACCATAGTCCCGCCC
CTAACTCCGCCCATCCCGCCCCTAACTCCGCCCAGTTCCGCCCATTCTCCGCCCCATGGCTGACTAATTT
TTTTTATTTATGCAGAGGCCGAGGCCGCCTCTGCCTCTGAGCTATTCCAGAAGTAGTGAGGAGGCTTTTT
TGGAGGCCTAGGCTTTTGCAAAAAGCTCCCGGGAGCTTGTATATCCATTTTCGGATCTGATCAGCACGTG
ATGAAAAAGCCTGAACTCACCGCGACGTCTGTCGAGAAGTTTCTGATCGAAAAGTTCGACAGCGTCTCCG
ACCTGATGCAGCTCTCGGAGGGCGAAGAATCTCGTGCTTTCAGCTTCGATGTAGGAGGGCGTGGATATGT
CCTGCGGGTAAATAGCTGCGCCGATGGTTTCTACAAAGATCGTTATGTTTATCGGCACTTTGCATCGGCC
GCGCTCCCGATTCCGGAAGTGCTTGACATTGGGGAATTCAGCGAGAGCCTGACCTATTGCATCTCCCGCC
GTGCACAGGGTGTCACGTTGCAAGACCTGCCTGAAACCGAACTGCCCGCTGTTCTGCAGCCGGTCGCGGA
GGCCATGGATGCGATCGCTGCGGCCGATCTTAGCCAGACGAGCGGGTTCGGCCCATTCGGACCGCAAGGA
ATCGGTCAATACACTACATGGCGTGATTTCATATGCGCGATTGCTGATCCCCATGTGTATCACTGGCAAA
CTGTGATGGACGACACCGTCAGTGCGTCCGTCGCGCAGGCTCTCGATGAGCTGATGCTTTGGGCCGAGGA
CTGCCCCGAAGTCCGGCACCTCGTGCACGCGGATTTCGGCTCCAACAATGTCCTGACGGACAATGGCCGC
ATAACAGCGGTCATTGACTGGAGCGAGGCGATGTTCGGGGATTCCCAATACGAGGTCGCCAACATCTTCT
TCTGGAGGCCGTGGTTGGCTTGTATGGAGCAGCAGACGCGCTACTTCGAGCGGAGGCATCCGGAGCTTGC
AGGATCGCCGCGGCTCCGGGCGTATATGCTCCGCATTGGTCTTGACCAACTCTATCAGAGCTTGGTTGAC
GGCAATTTCGATGATGCAGCTTGGGCGCAGGGTCGATGCGACGCAATCGTCCGATCCGGAGCCGGGACTG
TCGGGCGTACACAAATCGCCCGCAGAAGCGCGGCCGTCTGGACCGATGGCTGTGTAGAAGTACTCGCCGA
TAGTGGAAACCGACGCCCCAGCACTCGTCCGAGGGCAAAGGAATAGCACGTGCTACGAGATTTCGATTCC
ACCGCCGCCTTCTATGAAAGGTTGGGCTTCGGAATCGTTTTCCGGGACGCCGGCTGGATGATCCTCCAGC
GCGGGGATCTCATGCTGGAGTTCTTCGCCCACCCCAACTTGTTTATTGCAGCTTATAATGGTTACAAATA
AAGCAATAGCATCACAAATTTCACAAATAAAGCATTTTTTTCACTGCATTCTAGTTGTGGTTTGTCCAAA
CTCATCAATGTATCTTATCATGTCTGTATACCGTCGACCTCTAGCTAGAGCTTGGCGTAATCATGGTCAT
AGCTGTTTCCTGTGTGAAATTGTTATCCGCTCACAATTCCACACAACATACGAGCCGGAAGCATAAAGTG
TAAAGCCTGGGGTGCCTAATGAGTGAGCTAACTCACATTAATTGCGTTGCGCTCACTGCCCGCTTTCCAG
TCGGGAAACCTGTCGTGCCAGCTGCATTAATGAATCGGCCAACGCGCGGGGAGAGGCGGTTTGCGTATTG
GGCGCTCTTCCGCTTCCTCGCTCACTGACTCGCTGCGCTCGGTCGTTCGGCTGCGGCGAGCGGTATCAGC
TCACTCAAAGGCGGTAATACGGTTATCCACAGAATCAGGGGATAACGCAGGAAAGAACATGTGAGCAAAA
GGCCAGCAAAAGGCCAGGAACCGTAAAAAGGCCGCGTTGCTGGCGTTTTTCCATAGGCTCCGCCCCCCTG
ACGAGCATCACAAAAATCGACGCTCAAGTCAGAGGTGGCGAAACCCGACAGGACTATAAAGATACCAGGC
GTTTCCCCCTGGAAGCTCCCTCGTGCGCTCTCCTGTTCCGACCCTGCCGCTTACCGGATACCTGTCCGCC
TTTCTCCCTTCGGGAAGCGTGGCGCTTTCTCATAGCTCACGCTGTAGGTATCTCAGTTCGGTGTAGGTCG
TTCGCTCCAAGCTGGGCTGTGTGCACGAACCCCCCGTTCAGCCCGACCGCTGCGCCTTATCCGGTAACTA
TCGTCTTGAGTCCAACCCGGTAAGACACGACTTATCGCCACTGGCAGCAGCCACTGGTAACAGGATTAGC
AGAGCGAGGTATGTAGGCGGTGCTACAGAGTTCTTGAAGTGGTGGCCTAACTACGGCTACACTAGAAGAA
CAGTATTTGGTATCTGCGCTCTGCTGAAGCCAGTTACCTTCGGAAAAAGAGTTGGTAGCTCTTGATCCGG
CAAACAAACCACCGCTGGTAGCGGTTTTTTTGTTTGCAAGCAGCAGATTACGCGCAGAAAAAAAGGATCT
CAAGAAGATCCTTTGATCTTTTCTACGGGGTCTGACGCTCAGTGGAACGAAAACTCACGTTAAGGGATTT
TGGTCATGAGATTATCAAAAAGGATCTTCACCTAGATCCTTTTAAATTAAAAATGAAGTTTTAAATCAAT
CTAAAGTATATATGAGTAAACTTGGTCTGACAGTTACCAATGCTTAATCAGTGAGGCACCTATCTCAGCG
ATCTGTCTATTTCGTTCATCCATAGTTGCCTGACTCCCCGTCGTGTAGATAACTACGATACGGGAGGGCT
TACCATCTGGCCCCAGTGCTGCAATGATACCGCGAGAACCACGCTCACCGGCTCCAGATTTATCAGCAAT
AAACCAGCCAGCCGGAAGGGCCGAGCGCAGAAGTGGTCCTGCAACTTTATCCGCCTCCATCCAGTCTATT
AATTGTTGCCGGGAAGCTAGAGTAAGTAGTTCGCCAGTTAATAGTTTGCGCAACGTTGTTGCCATTGCTA
CAGGCATCGTGGTGTCACGCTCGTCGTTTGGTATGGCTTCATTCAGCTCCGGTTCCCAACGATCAAGGCG
AGTTACATGATCCCCCATGTTGTGCAAAAAAGCGGTTAGCTCCTTCGGTCCTCCGATCGTTGTCAGAAGT
AAGTTGGCCGCAGTGTTATCACTCATGGTTATGGCAGCACTGCATAATTCTCTTACTGTCATGCCATCCG
TAAGATGCTTTTCTGTGACTGGTGAGTACTCAACCAAGTCATTCTGAGAATAGTGTATGCGGCGACCGAG
TTGCTCTTGCCCGGCGTCAATACGGGATAATACCGCGCCACATAGCAGAACTTTAAAAGTGCTCATCATT
GGAAAACGTTCTTCGGGGCGAAAACTCTCAAGGATCTTACCGCTGTTGAGATCCAGTTCGATGTAACCCA
CTCGTGCACCCAACTGATCTTCAGCATCTTTTACTTTCACCAGCGTTTCTGGGTGAGCAAAAACAGGAAG
GCAAAATGCCGCAAAAAAGGGAATAAGGGCGACACGGAAATGTTGAATACTCATACTCTTCCTTTTTCAA
TATTATTGAAGCATTTATCAGGGTTATTGTCTCATGAGCGGATACATATTTGAATGTATTTAGAAAAATA
AACAAATAGGGGTTCCGCGCACATTTCCCCGAAAAGTGCCACCTGACGTC
