>Addgene plasmid #49631 | pTH-NG(T)-Fok1 | addgene partial sequence | sequence record 76193 | CMV-F
CTATATAAGCAGAGCTCTCCCTATCAGTGATAGAGATCTCCCTATCAGTGATAGAGATCGTCGACGAGCT
CGTTTAGTGAACCGTCAGATCGCCTGGAGACGCCATCCACGCTGTTTTGACCTCCATAGAAGACACCGGG
ACCGATCCAGCCTGGCGCGCCGGTTCTGGATCCGGTTCTCAATTGGGTTCTACCGGTTAGGGGCCACCAT
GGACTATAAGGACCACGACGGAGACTACAAGGATCATGATATTGATTACAAAGACGATGACGATAAGATG
GCCCCAAAGAAGAAGCGGAAGGTCGGTATCCACGGAGTCCCAGCAGCCGTAGATTTGAGAACTTTGGGAT
ATTCACAGCAGCAGCAGGAAAAGATCAAGCCCAAAGTGAGGTCGACAGTCGCGCAGCATCACGAAGCGCT
GGTGGGTCATGGGTTTACACATGCCCACATCGTAGCCTTGTCGCAGCACCCTGCAGCCCTTGGCACGGTC
GCCGTCAAGTACCAGGACATGATTGCGGCGTTGCCGGAAGCCACACATGAGGCGATCGTCGGTGTGGGGA
AACAGTGGAGCGGAGCCCGAGCGCTTGAGGCCCTGTTGACGGTCGCGGGAGAGCTGAGAGGGCCTCCCCT
TCAGCTGGACACGGGCCAGTTGCTGAAGATCGCGAAGCGGGGAGGAGTCACGGCGGTCGAGGCGGTGCAC
GCGTGGCGCAATGCGCTCACGGGAGCACCCCTCAACCTGACAGAGACCGCGGCCGCATTAGGCACCCCAG
GCTTTACACTTTATGCTTCCGGCTCGTATAATGTGTGGATTTTGAGTTAGGATCCGTCGAGATTTTCAGG
AGCTAAGGAAGCTAAAATGGAGAAAAAAATCACTGGATATACCACCGTTGATATATCCCAATGGCATCGT
AAAGAACATTTTGAGGCATTTCAGTCAGTTGCTCAATGTACCTATAACCAGACCGTTCAGCTGGATATTA
CGGCCTTTTTAAAG
