>Addgene plasmid #49631 | pTH-NG(T)-Fok1 | addgene partial sequence | sequence record 76703 | ccdb-fwd 5'-GCATGATGACCACCGATATG-3'
TCTCCGTTATCGGGGAAGAAGTGGCTGATCTCAGCCACCGCGAAAATGACATCAAAAACGCCATTAACCT
GATGTTCTGGGGAATATAAATGTCAGGCTCCCTTATACACAGCCAGTCTGCAGGTCGACGGTCTCGACTC
ACGCCTGAGCAGGTAGTGGCTATTGCATCCAACGGAGGGGGCAGACCCGCACTGGAGTCAATCGTGGCCC
AGCTTTCGAGGCCGGACCCCGCGCTGGCCGCACTCACTAATGATCATCTTGTAGCGCTGGCCTGCCTCGG
CGGACGACCCGCCTTGGATGCGGTGAAGAAGGGGCTCCCGCACGCGCCTGCATTGATTAAGCGGACCAAC
AGAAGGATTCCCGAGAGGACATCACATCGAGTGGCAGGCCTGCAGGGAAGTGGTTCCCAACTCGTGAAGA
GTGAACTTGAGGAGAAAAAGTCGGAGCTGCGGCACAAATTGAAATACGTACCGCATGAATACATCGAACT
TATCGAAATTGCTAGGAACTCGACTCAAGACAGAATCCTTGAGATGAAGGTAATGGAGTTCTTTATGAAG
GTTTATGGATACCGAGGGAAGCATCTCGGTGGATCACGAAAACCCGACGGAGCAATCTATACGGTGGGGA
GCCCGATTGATTACGGAGTGATCGTCGACACGAAAGCCTACAGCGGTGGGTACAATCTTCCCATCGGGCA
GGCAGATGAGATGCAACGTTATGTCGAAGAAAATCAGACCAGGAACAAACACATCAATCCAAATGAGTGG
TGGAAAGTGTATCCTTCATCAGTGACCGAGTTTAAGTTTTTGTTTGTCTCTGGGCATTTCAAAGGCAACT
ATAAGGCCCAGCTCACACGGTTGAATCACATTACGAACTGCAATGGTGCGGTTTTGTCCGTAGAGGAACT
GCTCATTGGTGGAGAAATGATCAAAGCGGGAACTCTGACACTGGAAGAAGTCAGACGCAAGTTTAACAAT
GGCGAGATCAATTTCCG
