>Addgene plasmid #49631 | pTH-NG(T)-Fok1 | addgene partial sequence | sequence record 77721 | BGH-rev 5'-TAGAAGGCACAGTCGAGG-3'
ATGAGCGGAAATTGATCTCGCCATTGTTAAACTTGCGTCTGACTTCTTCCAGTGTCAGAGTTCCCGCTTT
GATCATTTCTCCACCAATGAGCAGTTCCTCTACGGACAAAACCGCACCATTGCAGTTCGTAATGTGATTC
AACCGTGTGAGCTGGGCCTTATAGTTGCCTTTGAAATGCCCAGAGACAAACAAAAACTTAAACTCGGTCA
CTGATGAAGGATACACTTTCCACCACTCATTTGGATTGATGTGTTTGTTCCTGGTCTGATTTTCTTCGAC
ATAACGTTGCATCTCATCTGCCTGCCCGATGGGAAGATTGTACCCACCGCTGTAGGCTTTCGTGTCGACG
ATCACTCCGTAATCAATCGGGCTCCCCACCGTATAGATTGCTCCGTCGGGTTTTCGTGATCCACCGAGAT
GCTTCCCTCGGTATCCATAAACCTTCATAAAGAACTCCATTACCTTCATCTCAAGGATTCTGTCTTGAGT
CGAGTTCCTAGCAATTTCGATAAGTTCGATGTATTCATGCGGTACGTATTTCAATTTGTGCCGCAGCTCC
GACTTTTTCTCCTCAAGTTCACTCTTCACGAGTTGGGAACCACTTCCCTGCAGGCCTGCCACTCGATGTG
ATGTCCTCTCGGGAATCCTTCTGTTGGTCCGCTTAATCAATGCAGGCGCGTGCGGGAGCCCCTTCTTCAC
CGCATCCAAGGCGGGTCGTCCGCCGAGGCAGGCCAGCGCTACAAGATGATCATTAGTGAGTGCGGCCAGC
GCGGGGTCCGGCCTCGAAAGCTGGGCCACGATTGACTCCAGTGCGGGTCTGCCCCCTCCGTTGGATGCAA
TAGCCACTACC
